>Addgene plasmid #172896 | pTD72 | addgene full sequence | sequence record 353630 | Addgene NGS Result
GCTCCAAGCTGGGCTGTGTGCACGAACCCCCCGTTCAGCCCGACCGCTGCGCCTTATCCGGTAACTATCG
TCTTGAGTCCAACCCGGTAAGACACGACTTATCGCCACTGGCAGCAGCCACTGGTAACAGGATTAGCAGA
GCGAGGTATGTAGGCGGTGCTACAGAGTTCTTGAAGTGGTGGCCTAACTACGGCTACACTAGAAGAACAG
TATTTGGTATCTGCGCTCTGCTGAAGCCAGTTACCTTCGGAAAAAGAGTTGGTAGCTCTTGATCCGGCAA
ACAAACCACCGCTGGTAGCGGTGGTTTTTTTGTTTGCAAGCAGCAGATTACGCGCAGAAAAAAAGGATCT
CAAGAAGATCCTTTGATCTTTTCTACGGGGTCTGACGCTCAGTGGAACGAAAACTCACGTTAAGGGATTT
TGGTCATGAGATTATCAAAAAGGATCTTCACCTAGATCCTTTTAAATTAAAAATGAAGTTTTAAATCAAT
CTAAAGTATATATGAGTAAACTTGGTCTGACAGTTACCAATGCTTAATCAGTGAGGCACCTATCTCAGCG
ATCTGTCTATTTCGTTCATCCATAGTTGCCTGACTCCCCGTCGTGTAGATAACTACGATACGGGAGGGCT
TACCATCTGGCCCCAGTGCTGCAATGATACCGCGAGACCCACGCTCACCGGCTCCAGATTTATCAGCAAT
AAACCAGCCAGCCGGAAGGGCCGAGCGCAGAAGTGGTCCTGCAACTTTATCCGCCTCCATCCAGTCTATT
AATTGTTGCCGGGAAGCTAGAGTAAGTAGTTCGCCAGTTAATAGTTTGCGCAACGTTGTTGCCATTGCTA
CAGGCATCGTGGTGTCACGCTCGTCGTTTGGTATGGCTTCATTCAGCTCCGGTTCCCAACGATCAAGGCG
AGTTACATGATCCCCCATGTTGTGCAAAAAAGCGGTTAGCTCCTTCGGTCCTCCGATCGTTGTCAGAAGT
AAGTTGGCCGCAGTGTTATCACTCATGGTTATGGCAGCACTGCATAATTCTCTTACTGTCATGCCATCCG
TAAGATGCTTTTCTGTGACTGGTGAGTACTCAACCAAGTCATTCTGAGAATAGTGTATGCGGCGACCGAG
TTGCTCTTGCCCGGCGTCAATACGGGATAATACCGCGCCACATAGCAGAACTTTAAAAGTGCTCATCATT
GGAAAACGTTCTTCGGGGCGAAAACTCTCAAGGATCTTACCGCTGTTGAGATCCAGTTCGATGTAACCCA
CTCGTGCACCCAACTGATCTTCAGCATCTTTTACTTTCACCAGCGTTTCTGGGTGAGCAAAAACAGGAAG
GCAAAATGCCGCAAAAAAGGGAATAAGGGCGACACGGAAATGTTGAATACTCATACTCTTCCTTTTTCAA
TATTATTGAAGCATTTATCAGGGTTATTGTCTCATGAGCGGATACATATTTGAATGTATTTAGAAAAATA
AACAAATAGGGGTTCCGCGCACATTTCCCCGAAAAGTGCCACCTGACGTCTAAGAAACCATTATTATCAT
GACATTAACCTATAAAAATAGGCGTATCACGAGGCCCTTTCGTCTCGCGCGTTTCGGTGATGACGGTGAA
AACCTCTGACACATGCAGCTCCCGGAGACGGTCACAGCTTGTCTGTAAGCGGATGCCGGGAGCAGACAAG
CCCGTCAGGGCGCGTCAGCGGGTGTTGGCGGGTGTCGGGGCTGGCTTAACTATGCGGCATCAGAGCAGAT
TGTACTGAGAGTGCACCATATGCGGTGTGAAATACCGCACAGATGCGTAAGGAGAAAATACCGCATCAGG
CGCCATTCGCCATTCAGGCTGCGCAACTGTTGGGAAGGGCGATCGGTGCGGGCCTCTTCGCTATTACGCC
AGCTGGCGAAAGGGGGATGTGCTGCAAGGCGATTAAGTTGGGTAACGCCAGGGTTTTCCCAGTCACGACG
TTGTAAAACGACGGCCAGTCGCCGGCACTAGTTACCCGAAGTATGTCAAAAAGAGGTATGCTATGAAGCA
GCGTATTACAGTGACAGTTGACAGCGACAGCTATCAGTTGCTCAAGGCATATATGATGTCAATATCTCCG
GTTCGGTAAGCACAACCATGCAGAATGAAGCCCGTCGTCTGCGTGCCGAACGCTGGAAAGCGGAAAATCA
GGAAGGGATGGCTGAGGTCGCCCGGTTTATTGAAATGAACGGCTCTTTTGCCGACGAGAACAGGGGCTGG
TGAAATGCAGTTTAAGGTTTACACCTATAAAAGAGAGAGCCGTTATCGTCTGTTTGTGGATGTACAGAGT
GATATTATTGACACGCCCGGGCGACGGATGGTGATCCCCCTGGCCAGTGCACGTCTGCTGTCAGATAAAG
TCCCCCGTGAACTTTACCCGGTGGTGCATATCGGGGATGAAAGCTGGCGCATGATGACCACCGATATGGC
CAGTGTGCCGGTCTCCGTTATCGGGGAAGAAGTGGCTGATCTCAGCCACCGCGAAAATGACATCAAAAAC
GCCATTAACCTGATGTTCTGGGGAATATAAATGTCAGGCTCCCTTATACACAGCCAGTCTGCAGGTCGAC
CTAGGGAGCATCGGGAGCCTCAGGAGCATCGATGGTCTCCGAGCTCATTAAAGAAAACATGCATATGAAG
CTCTACATGGAGGGAACCGTCAACAACCACCACTTCAAGTGCACCTCCGAGGGAGAGGGAAAGCCATACG
AGGGAACCCAAACCATGCGTATCAAGGCCGTCGAGGGAGGACCACTCCCATTCGCCTTCGACATCCTCGC
CACCTCCTTCATGTACGGATCCAAGGTAAGTTTAAACATATATATACTAACTAACCCTGATTATTTAAAT
TTTCAGACCTTCATCAACCACACCCAAGGAATCCCAGACTTCTTCAAGCAATCCTTCCCAGAGGGATTCA
CCTGGGAGCGTGTCACCACCTACGAGGACGGAGGAGTCCTCACCGCCACCCAAGACACCTCCCTCCAAGA
CGGATGCCTCATCTACAACGTCAAGGTAAGTTTAAACAGTTCGGTACTAACTAACCATACATATTTAAAT
TTTCAGATCCGTGGAGTCAACTTCCCATCCAACGGACCAGTCATGCAAAAGAAGACCCTCGGATGGGAGG
CCTCCACCGAGACCCTCTACCCAGCCGACGGAGGACTTGAGGGACGTGCCGACATGGCCCTCAAGCTCGT
CGGAGGAGGACACCTCATCTGCAACCTCAAGGTAAGTTTAAACATGATTTTACTAACTAACTAATCTGAT
TTAAATTTTCAGACCACCTACCGTTCCAAGAAGCCAGCCAAGAACCTCAAGATGCCAGGAGTCTACTACG
TCGACCGTCGTCTTGAGCGTATCAAGGAGGCCGACAAGGAGACCTACGTCGAGCAACACGAGGTCGCCGT
CGCCCGTTACTGCGACCTCCCATCCAAGCTCGGACACCGTGAGAATCTGTACTTTCAATCCGGAAAGGTA
AGTTTAAAATAACTTCGTATAATGTATACTATACGAAGTTATTTTCAGGGAGAGCAAAAGCTTATCTCCG
AGGAGGACCTCTAAGGATGATCGACGCCAACGTCGTTGAATTTTCAAATTTTAAATACTGAATATTTGTT
TTTTTTCCTATTATTTATTTATTCTCTTTGTGTTTTTTTTCTTGCTTTCTAAAAAATTAATTCAATCCAA
ATCTAAACATTTTTTTTTCTCTTTCCGTCTCCCAATTCGTATTCCGCTCCTCTCATCTGAACACAATGTG
CAAGTTTATTTATCTTCTCGCTTTCATTTCATTAGGACGTGGGGGGAATTGGTGGAAGGGGGAAACACAC
AAAAGGATGATGGAAATGAAATAAGGACACACAATATGCAACAACATTCAATTCAGAAATATGGAGGAAG
GTTTAAAAGAAAACATAAAAATATATAGAGGAGGAAGGAAACTAGCTGCCCTCGATTGTCTATCTTCCAT
TCTCACCAAGTTTCAACAACTTTATTCAGTCATTCTTCTCTGGTTCATTTCCCAACCAATCTTCCCGAAT
AAAGCCCATCTGTCCTTTCGGCCACATTCCTCACCTACATCCGTACTCCTTATCTCCCGTTCTTATCCAG
TCTTTTATCGTCTCTGCGTCTCGCACACTGTCTCGTCGGTAATGTAAAAAAAAAACAAAAAAAACTTGAA
AACTTGCGGAAAGATTTCCTAATAAAAGGAGACGAATCCGGTAGGAAATCGACAAGTCTCTGCTTCTCGA
AGACTAGGTGAGTTACATTTCTTTGGCCGAATTATTTTGAAATCCTAAATTTGATAATTTCAGAGATGTC
TGTAAAACTTGCGTGTTATGTGACGGCTTCGGTCACTGTCGCCACTCTTATGGTATGCTTCATGACCATG
TCAACCATCTACTCGGAGGTTGATGGATTCAGAGAGAAGCTTGATACCGAGATGAATGTGTTCAGAGTGA
GTTAAATTATATTTTGAATTTTAAATAATTTTTAATTTTCTAGCAATCTACCAATGGATTGTGGAAGGAC
ATAGTTGTCATCGGAAGATCTAGCAAGCGTGTCCGTTGTCAATATGAAGAGACCAACGCTACCCCAACTC
CACATGCTGATGGATCCCCATCTGCTCCACCAGGTCAACCACCAGCAGTTCCACCAGTCTTCAACCAGCC
AAAGACTCCAAATGGAGCCAATGGAAATGGACCAACCTGCAACTGCAATGCTGATAACAAGTGCCCAGCT
GGACCATCCGGACCAAAGGGAGTTCCAGGAGTTCCAGGACTCGACGGAGTTCCAGGACTTGACGGTGTTC
CAGGAGTTGGAGCTGATGATATCGCTCCACAACGCGAGTCTGTCGGATGCTTCACTTGCCCACAAGGACC
AGTTGGACCACCAGGAGCTCTTGGAAGACCAGGACCACGTGGACTTCCAGGACCAAGAGGACAAAATGGA
AACCCAGGAAGAGATGGACAACCAGGACATCCAGGAGAGCAAGGATCATCCGGTCAAATCGGAAAGATCG
GAGAGCCAGGACCACCAGGAGAGAAGGGACGCGACGCCGAGCATCCAATCGGAAGACCAGGACCAAAGGG
ACCAAGAGGAGATCAAGGACCAACAGGACCAGCTGGACAGAACGGTCTTCACGGACCACCAGGAGAGCCA
GGAACCGTTGGACCAGAAGGACCATCTGGAAAGCAAGGACGTCAAGGACCAGACGGAACCCAGGGAGAGA
CTGGACCAGACGGAAGACCAGGAAAGGATGCCGAGTACTGCCAGTGCCCAGACAAGTCTCCACCATCAGA
GGCTGTCAACGCCAACCGTGGATACAGAAATATCTAAATTGTTGGTGTTTTCTAATAAAATATTTGAGAT
TCAGTGAGACTTTTTTCTTGGCGGCACAATAAAGTTTCCTCTTTTTGTTGGGTCACTCAACGAACACAAT
ACAAATATTTGAGCGCTCGCATTTTTCTCAACCTTTCGGGTTTAAAGCACTTCAAAATGGAATTGAAGAG
AGATTGTGAAAGTACATCAGACAGAATCACATTTTGATAGCATTCACTTCACTCAGATGCAAACTTTTCA
GTGACTATAAAAAGTCATAAAATAATAACATTAAAAAAGCAAATAAATTAGCGAGAGAATTTTTTGACAA
AAAGAAAGAAGAGTGATAGAGAAGAAGGGAATGCTTGAAAGGATTTTGCATTTATCTTAATCACCGTCTT
CGAGAAGACGAACCATGGCGCCAGTTTCAGAATCCAAGTTTCTAATATAGTTCATCACAATGTTGACGTT
GGTCCAACCTCCGGCTTGCATAATCTCTGGGATGGAAACTCCAGCGCGAGCCATGTCACGGGCAGCTCCG
ACACGGGCGGAATGTCCAGACCAAGCCAAGTAACGTTGTCCGGAATCATCCTTGGCTCCGTAGATGAGAC
GGTGGGTAGCTTCGAAGATTCCTGAAAATTTATTTTCAGCTTATTCTTAGCTAATATGTTGTTTAAACTT
ACCTTCAAGAGCTCGAGTCGAGAGTTGTGATGTTGCACTCGGGGCAGCAACTCCGTTCTTGCGAACACGA
CAGAACAGGTAGTTGTTTGGATCATCGGCGACTCCGGAAACCGAAATCCAGCGCTCAACGAGCTTGGTAA
CTCCAAGGGAGAGCGCTTTTTCGACTCCGGCAGTCGAGACCAGCGTTTTTGTACGTCCGATGTGGATGAG
CATTCTTCCTCCGTCTGTGCGACTAATATCCTTGACGCGAATGCGGGCAATTTCGGCGATACGGAGAAGT
GTGTTGTAAGCAATTCCGAGGAAGGCGAGGTTTCGGATGTCCTGGCAACGATCGGAATTTTCCATAAGAG
AACGGACCTGATCGAAGTCGGTTCTGAAAATTTCGTCAAGTCTTAGGATTGAATACATTAATATTTAAAC
TTACCTTTCGAAGGCGAGGGCTTGCTTGGCTCTCTCTCCAGCATCAACATTTTCCTTGCGGATACGTCTC
ATTACGAGAGATACGGCATTAGAATCTGATGGGCGTGGAAGTCCAGATCGGCGATGGAGCATATTGAGCT
GTCCGAGATGTTGTTGGATCGTCTTCACCGCCAATCCACGAGCTTGGAGGTAGAGCAAGTAGTCACGAAC
GTCTTCTGGCTCGGCTGGGAACCACTTGCGGTTGTTAAGCTTGCACCAGGCAGCCCAAGAACGGCACACT
GAGAGAAGCATCTTCCAGGTGTGCTCGGAGAAGGCTTGTCTGTCACGGAACATATCCATGAGGTTCTTGC
GAACTTCATCACTTGTCGCGTCAACTGGAAGTGCTGGAAGATTTTGATGAACAGTGAGAAGATTTGACAT
ATTTTCGAAGTTTTTTAGATGCACTAGAACAAAGCGTGTTGGCTTCCTCTGAGCCCGCTTTCCTTATATA
CCCGCATTCTGCAGCCTTACAGAATGTTCTAGAAGGTCCTAGATGCATTCGTTTGAAAATACTCCCGGTG
GGTGCAAAGAGACGCAGACGGAAAATGTATCTGGGTCTCTTTATTGTGTACACTACTTTTCCATGTACCG
AATGTGAGTCGCCCTCCTTTTGCAACAAGCAGCTCGAATGTTCTAGAAAAAGGTGGAAAATAGTATAAAT
ACCGTTGAAAATAAATACCGAACAACATTTGCTCTAATTGTGAAATTAGAAATCTTCAAACTATAATCAT
GTCACTTTACCACTATTTCCGTCCAGCTCAACGTTCCGTTTTTGGTGATCATTTTTGCTTTCGTCGTAAA
TCTACACACGCGTCTCTTCCGTGCGAGAGTCCAAGCCAGCAGCCAAATTCGTTGACTGAGTATTCAACGT
TTATACGTTGTCGGCAACGAGAAATAGGAAAATGCATCGGGAAATGTTCTTTTTTCGATTTTTTCCAAGG
TTTTGACAAATTTTACCACGAATTTTGCTATGTTTTCAATTAAAAAATATGTTATTCAACTGTTTCTATG
AGGAAAATAAGGCTTTGCATGTAATTTTCTTATTCAGCATAATTTTTAATTAATTTGAATTTTCTGTCCT
AACGTTTATTTTGTTTTCTTGGTTATGACTGATCTGAAATTAATTTTTGAATTTTAAGGTAATATGTCAG
GCGGTGCCGCAAGTTTGTACAAAAAAGCAGGCTCCATGAAAAAGCCTGAACTCACCGCGACGTCTGTCGA
GAAGTTTCTGATCGAAAAGTTCGACAGCGTCTCCGACCTGATGCAGCTCTCGGAGGGCGAAGAATCTCGT
GCTTTCAGCTTCGATGTAGGAGGGCGTGGATATGTCCTGCGGGTAAATAGCTGCGCCGATGGTTTCTACA
AAGATCGTTATGTTTATCGGCACTTTGCATCGGCCGCGCTCCCGATTCCGGAAGTGCTTGACATTGGGGA
ATTCAGCGAGAGCCTGACCTATTGCATCTCCCGCCGTGCACAGGGTGTCACGTTGCAAGACCTGCCTGAA
ACCGAACTGCCCGCTGTTCTGCAGCCGGTCGCGGAGGCCATGGATGCGATCGCTGCGGCCGATCTTAGCC
AGACGAGCGGGTTCGGCCCATTCGGACCGCAAGGAATCGGTCAATACACTACATGGCGTGATTTCATATG
CGCGATTGCTGATCCCCATGTGTATCACTGGCAAACTGTGATGGACGACACCGTCAGTGCGTCCGTCGCG
CAGGCTCTCGATGAGCTGATGCTTTGGGCCGAGGACTGCCCCGAAGTCCGGCACCTCGTGCACGCGGATT
TCGGCTCCAACAATGTCCTGACGGACAATGGCCGCATAACAGCGGTCATTGACTGGAGCGAGGCGATGTT
CGGGGATTCCCAATACGAGGTCGCCAACATCTTCTTCTGGAGGCCGTGGTTGGCTTGTATGGAGCAGCAG
ACGCGCTACTTCGAGCGGAGGCATCCGGAGCTTGCAGGATCGCCGCGGCTCCGGGCGTATATGCTCCGCA
TTGGTCTTGACCAACTCTATCAGAGCTTGGTTGACGGCAATTTCGATGATGCAGCTTGGGCGCAGGGTCG
ATGCGACGCAATCGTCCGATCCGGAGCCGGGACTGTCGGGCGTACACAAATCGCCCGCAGAAGCGCGGCC
GTCTGGACCGATGGCTGTGTAGAAGTACTCGCCGATAGTGGAAACCGACGCCCCAGCACTCGTCCGAGGG
CAAAGGAATAGACCCAGCTTTCTTGTACAAAGTGGGTCCAATTACTCTTCAACATCCCTACATGCTCTTT
CTCCCTGTGCTCCCACCCCCTATTTTTGTTATTATCAAAAAACTTCTCTTAATTTCTTTGTTTTTTAGCT
TCTTTTAAGTCACCTCTAACAATGAAATTGTGTAGATTCAAAAATAGAATTAATTCGTAATAAAAAGTCG
AAAAAAATTGTGCTCCCTCCCCCCATTAATAATAATTCTATCCCAAAATCTACACAATGTTCTGTGTACA
CTTCTTATGTTTTTTACTTCTGATAAATTTTTTTGAAACATCATAGAAAAAACCGCACACAAAATACCTT
ATCATATGTTACGTTTCAGTTTATGACCGCAATTTTTAATAACTTCGTATAATGTATACTATACGAAGTT
ATTTTCAGGGAGCCGGCTCTTATCCATACGATGTCCCAGATTACGCTTACCCATATGACGTTCCAGACTA
TGCCGGAGGACTAGTTCGACCTGCAGACTGGCTGTGTATAAGGGAGCCTGACATTTAGATTCCCCAGAAC
ATAAGGTTGATAGCGTTCTTGATATCGTTCTCACGGTGAGAAAGGTCGGCAACCTCCTCTCCGATGACGG
AAACTGGAACGGAAGCCATGTCGGTGGTCATCATACGCCAAGACTCGTCTCCGATGTGAACAACTGGGTA
GAGCTCACGTGGAACCTTGTCGGAAAGAAGACGGGCGGAAGCAAGTGGGATAACCATACGGCGTCCTGGG
GTATCGATGATGTCGGATTGGACGTCGACGAAAAGACGGTAGCGACTCTCTCTTTTATAAGTGTAAACCT
TGAATTGCATTTCACCAGCCCCTGTTCTCGTCGGCAAAAGAGCCGTTCATTTCAATAAACCGGGCGACCT
CAGCCATCCCTTCCTGATTTTCCGCTTTCCAGCGTTCGGCACGCAGACGACGGGCTTCATTCTGCATGGT
TGTGCTTACCGAACCGGAGATATTGACATCATATATGCCTTGAGCAACTGATAGCTGTCGCTGTCAACTG
TCACTGTAATACGCTGCTTCATAGCATACCTCTTTTTGACATACTTCGGGTTCCTAGGAAATCGATACCG
GTAACATGGTCATAGCTGTTTCCTGTGTGAAATTGTTATCCGCTCACAATTCCACACAACATACGAGCCG
GAAGCATAAAGTGTAAAGCCTGGGGTGCCTAATGAGTGAGCTAACTCACATTAATTGCGTTGCGCTCACT
GCCCGCTTTCCAGTCGGGAAACCTGTCGTGCCAGCTGCATTAATGAATCGGCCAACGCGCGGGGAGAGGC
GGTTTGCGTATTGGGCGCTCTTCCGCTTCCTCGCTCACTGACTCGCTGCGCTCGGTCGTTCGGCTGCGGC
GAGCGGTATCAGCTCACTCAAAGGCGGTAATACGGTTATCCACAGAATCAGGGGATAACGCAGGAAAGAA
CATGTGAGCAAAAGGCCAGCAAAAGGCCAGGAACCGTAAAAAGGCCGCGTTGCTGGCGTTTTTCCATAGG
CTCCGCCCCCCTGACGAGCATCACAAAAATCGACGCTCAAGTCAGAGGTGGCGAAACCCGACAGGACTAT
AAAGATACCAGGCGTTTCCCCCTGGAAGCTCCCTCGTGCGCTCTCCTGTTCCGACCCTGCCGCTTACCGG
ATACCTGTCCGCCTTTCTCCCTTCGGGAAGCGTGGCGCTTTCTCATAGCTCACGCTGTAGGTATCTCAGT
TCGGTGTAGGTCGTTC
Features (pLannotate 1.2.2; 27 found; start..end, strand, type, name):
    524..1384    -  CDS            AmpR: β-lactamase; bla; confers resistance to ampicillin, carbenicillin, and related antibiotics
   1385..1489    -  promoter       AmpR promoter: bla
   1584..1619    +  CDS            rop (fragment): Rop protein, which maintains plasmids at low copy number; rop
   1721..1820    +  misc_feature   bom (fragment): basis of mobility region from pBR322
   1826..1979    -  CDS            lacZα (fragment): LacZα fragment of β-galactosidase; lacZ fragment
   2082..2240    +  CDS            ccdA (fragment): CCDA_ECO57 - Also known as H, letA. Experimental evidence at protein level: Swiss-Prot protein existence level 1. Antitoxin component of a type II toxin-antitoxin (TA) system which inhibits the post-segregational killing (PSK) of plasmid-free cells, also referred to as a plasmid addiction system. Binds to and blocks the activity of CcdB; will also remove bound CcdB protein from the CcdB-GyrA complex by forming a CcdA-CcdB complex, a process termed rejuvenation. Functions as a transcriptional corepressor for the ccdAB operon, repression also requires CcdB (By similarity). From Escherichia coli
   2245..2550    +  CDS            ccdB: CcdB, a bacterial toxin that poisons DNA gyrase; ccdB; Plasmids containing the ccdB gene cannot be propagated in standard E. coli strains.
   2622..3476    +  CDS            mNeptune: mNeptune is a basic (constitutively fluorescent) far red fluorescent protein published in 2009, derived from Entacmaea quadricolor. It is reported to be a rapidly-maturing monomer with moderate acid sensitivity.
   3509..3542    -  protein_bind   loxP511: Cre-mediated recombination occurs in the 8-bp core sequence (GTATACAT). loxP511 sites are compatible with each other, but incompatible with wild-type loxP sites. Cre recombinase
   4336..4482    +  CDS            sqt-1 (fragment): SQT1_CAEEL - Also known as rol-5. Protein inferred from homology: Swiss-Prot protein existence level 3. Nematode cuticles are composed largely of collagen-like proteins. The cuticle functions both as an exoskeleton and as a barrier to protect the worm from its environment. This is a collagen critical for organismal morphogenesis. Mutations in sqt-1 can lengthen, shorten, or helically twist the entire animal. From Caenorhabditis elegans.
   4515..5354    +  CDS            sqt-1 (fragment): SQT1_CAEEL - Also known as rol-5. Protein inferred from homology: Swiss-Prot protein existence level 3. Nematode cuticles are composed largely of collagen-like proteins. The cuticle functions both as an exoskeleton and as a barrier to protect the worm from its environment. This is a collagen critical for organismal morphogenesis. Mutations in sqt-1 can lengthen, shorten, or helically twist the entire animal. From Caenorhabditis elegans.
   5398..5721    -  terminator     tbb-2 terminator: tbb-2; transcription terminator for the C. elegans tubulin beta-2 gene
   5730..6860    -  CDS            cre: RECR_BPP1 - Experimental evidence at protein level: Swiss-Prot protein existence level 1. Catalyzes site-specific recombination between two 34-base- pair LOXP sites. Its role is to maintain the phage genome as a monomeric unit-copy plasmid in the lysogenic state. From Escherichia phage P1 (Bacteriophage P1).
   7209..7259    +  CDS            hsp-16.1 (fragment): HSP11_CAEEL - Also known as hsp16-1b. Experimental evidence at transcript level: Swiss-Prot protein existence level 2. From Caenorhabditis elegans.
   7640..7660    +  protein_bind   attB1: mutant version of attB; core recombination site for the Gateway® BP reaction BP Clonase™
   7666..8691    +  CDS            HygR: aminoglycoside phosphotransferase from E. coli; aph(4)-Ia; confers resistance to hygromycin
   8695..8715    -  protein_bind   attB2: mutant version of attB; core recombination site for the Gateway® BP reaction BP Clonase™
   9069..9102    -  protein_bind   loxP511: Cre-mediated recombination occurs in the 8-bp core sequence (GTATACAT). loxP511 sites are compatible with each other, but incompatible with wild-type loxP sites. Cre recombinase
   9124..9149    +  CDS            3xHA (fragment): three tandem HA epitope tags
   9151..9167    +  CDS            3xHA (fragment): three tandem HA epitope tags
   9228..9530    -  CDS            ccdB: CCDB_ECOLI - Also known as G, letB, letD. Experimental evidence at protein level: Swiss-Prot protein existence level 1. Toxic component of a type II toxin-antitoxin (TA) system, functioning in plasmid maintainence. Responsible for the post- segregational killing (PSK) of plasmid-free cells, also referred to as a plasmid addiction system. Half-life of over 2 hours. Cell killing by CcdB is accompanied by filamentation, defects in chromosome and plasmid segregation, defects in cell division, formation of anucleate cells, decreased DNA synthesis and plasmid loss. Interferes with the activity of DN
   9535..9693    -  CDS            ccdA (fragment): CCDA_ECO57 - Also known as H, letA. Experimental evidence at protein level: Swiss-Prot protein existence level 1. Antitoxin component of a type II toxin-antitoxin (TA) system which inhibits the post-segregational killing (PSK) of plasmid-free cells, also referred to as a plasmid addiction system. Binds to and blocks the activity of CcdB; will also remove bound CcdB protein from the CcdB-GyrA complex by forming a CcdA-CcdB complex, a process termed rejuvenation. Functions as a transcriptional corepressor for the ccdAB operon, repression also requires CcdB (By similarity). From Escherichia coli
   9833..9849    -  protein_bind   lac operator: The lac repressor binds to the lac operator to inhibit transcription in E. coli. This inhibition can be relieved by adding lactose or isopropyl-β-D-thiogalactopyranoside (IPTG). lac repressor encoded by lacI
   9857..9887    -  promoter       lac promoter: promoter for the E. coli lac operon
   9902..9923    -  protein_bind   CAP binding site: CAP binding activates transcription in the presence of cAMP. E. coli catabolite activator protein
   9936..10028   -  CDS            lacI (fragment): lac repressor; lacI; The lac repressor binds to the lac operator to inhibit transcription in E. coli. This inhibition can be relieved by adding lactose or isopropyl-β-D-thiogalactopyranoside (IPTG).
  10211..353     -  rep_origin     ori (across the origin): high-copy-number ColE1/pMB1/pBR322/pUC origin of replication
