[The description below was written by a language model from this plasmid's Addgene catalogue record and pLannotate feature annotations shown in this document.]
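Description:
pTD72 is a CRISPR homology-directed repair template vector built on the pDD285 backbone, designed for making fluorescent-protein knock-ins with a self-excising selection cassette (SEC). The C. elegans-derived elements in the cassette point to use in that nematode, although the record does not name the target organism. The plasmid replicates in E. coli from a high-copy ColE1/pUC-type origin and carries an ampicillin resistance gene. Two ccdB toxin cassettes, each with a partial ccdA, sit on either side of the payload. They mark the positions where 5' and 3' homology arms are cloned, and replacing them gives counter-selection against uncut parental vector. Because of ccdB, the empty vector must be maintained in a ccdB-tolerant strain.

The payload is arranged as mKate2^SEC^2xHA. The far-red fluorescent protein mKate2, from Entacmaea quadricolor, is labelled mNeptune by the automated annotation, reflecting a closely related variant. It is followed by a cassette bounded by two lox sites, which the annotation calls loxP511. Within this cassette are sqt-1 sequences, which in SEC designs act as a dominant visible roller marker, a Cre recombinase gene with a tbb-2 terminator adjacent to hsp-16.1 sequence consistent with heat-shock control, and a hygromycin resistance gene. Short HA epitope sequences lie downstream of the second lox site, annotated as 3xHA fragments and described as 2xHA in the record.

In use, integrants would be selected by hygromycin resistance and the visible phenotype. Inducing Cre then excises the cassette, leaving an in-frame mKate2 and HA tag at the targeted locus. The promoters driving the individual cassette genes are not explicitly annotated.
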