Addgene plasmid #172896: pTD72
Purpose: mKate2^SEC^2xHA vector with ccdB markers for cloning homology arms
Depositing lab: David Reiner. Depositing organization: Texas A&M Health Science Center.
Backbone
  Vector backbone: pDD285
  Vector type: CRISPR
Growth in bacteria
  Bacterial resistance: Ampicillin, 100 μg/mL
  Growth temperature: 30°C
  Growth strain: ccdB Survival
  Copy number: High Copy
Gene/Insert
  Gene/Insert name: mKate2
  Species: Entacmaea quadricolor
  Cloning method: Gibson Cloning
Terms and licenses: Academic/Nonprofit Terms; Industry Terms: Not Available to Industry
Depositor comments: mKate2^SEC^2xHA ccdB
How to cite: pTD72 was a gift from David Reiner (Addgene plasmid # 172896 ; http://n2t.net/addgene:172896 ; RRID:Addgene_172896)
